Addgene plasmid #122901: pICE TRP1-HphMx
Purpose: (Empty Backbone) TRP1-HphMx ICE plasmid used to facilitate yeast recombination cloning and stable genomic Integration after CEN Excision.
Depositing lab: Randy Hampton. Depositing organization: University of California, San Diego (UCSD). Publication: ICE plasmids: combining the ease of yeast recombination cloning with the stability of genomic integration. Flagg MP, Kao A, Hampton RY. Yeast. 2019 May 10. doi: 10.1002/yea.3400. PubMed 31074531.
Backbone
  Vector backbone: ICE plasmid
  Vector type: Yeast Expression ; Yeast Recombination Cloning
Growth in bacteria
  Bacterial resistance: Ampicillin, 100 μg/mL
  Growth temperature: 37°C
  Growth strain: DH5alpha
  Copy number: High Copy
Gene/Insert
  Gene/Insert name: None
Terms and licenses: Academic/Nonprofit Terms; Industry Terms: Not Available to Industry
How to cite: pICE TRP1-HphMx was a gift from Randy Hampton (Addgene plasmid # 122901 ; http://n2t.net/addgene:122901 ; RRID:Addgene_122901)
