[The description below was written by a language model from this plasmid's Addgene catalogue record and pLannotate feature annotations shown in this document.]
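Description:
pICE TRP1-HphMx is an empty-backbone yeast shuttle vector of the ICE ("Integration after CEN Excision") family, built to combine yeast recombination cloning with later stable genomic integration. In E. coli it is propagated as a high-copy plasmid through a ColE1/pUC-type origin and selected with ampicillin via the β-lactamase gene. An f1 origin is also present, along with pBluescript-derived remnants: lac promoter and operator, a lacZα fragment, and flanking T7 and T3 promoters. For Saccharomyces cerevisiae it carries two independent markers: the TRP1 gene under its own promoter, which complements tryptophan auxotrophy, and an hphMX6 cassette conferring hygromycin resistance, ending in the Ashbya gossypii TEF terminator.

The defining feature is the position of the CEN6/ARS element. It sits inside the pBluescript multiple cloning site, flanked on both sides by MCS fragments, rather than in the backbone. While the CEN/ARS is present, the plasmid replicates and segregates as a stable low-copy episome in yeast, so inserts can be assembled into it by homologous recombination in vivo. According to the stated purpose, the centromere is then excised, presumably using the surrounding cloning sites. This converts the construct into a non-replicating integrating plasmid that can be targeted to the genome, although the record does not state the integration locus or the enzymes used.

No insert or expression promoter for a gene of interest is included; users supply these. The depositor and sequencing-derived records are nearly identical in length (differing by one nucleotide) and show the same feature layout.
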