Features (pLannotate 1.2.2; 20 found; start..end, strand, type, name):
    137..186     +  misc_feature   bom (fragment): basis of mobility region from pBR322
    187..467     +  promoter       TRP1 promoter: S. cerevisiae TRP1
    468..1142    +  CDS            TRP1: phosphoribosylanthranilate isomerase, required for tryptophan biosynthesis; S. cerevisiae TRP1; yeast auxotrophic marker
   1189..1240    +  misc_feature   bom (fragment): basis of mobility region from pBR322
   1241..1696    -  rep_origin     f1 ori (sequence partly withheld): f1 bacteriophage origin of replication; arrow indicates direction of (+) strand synthesis
   1704..1859    -  CDS            lacZα (fragment): LacZα fragment of β-galactosidase; lacZ fragment
   1867..1885    +  promoter       T7 promoter: promoter for bacteriophage T7 RNA polymerase
   1894..1986    -  misc_feature   MCS (fragment): pBluescript multiple cloning site
   2008..2511    -  misc_feature   CEN/ARS: S. cerevisiae CEN6 centromere fused to an autonomously replicating sequence
   2530..2553    -  misc_feature   MCS (fragment): pBluescript multiple cloning site
   2566..2584    -  promoter       T3 promoter: promoter for bacteriophage T3 RNA polymerase
   2629..2645    -  protein_bind   lac operator: The lac repressor binds to the lac operator to inhibit transcription in E. coli. This inhibition can be relieved by adding lactose or isopropyl-β-D-thiogalactopyranoside (IPTG). lac repressor encoded by lacI
   2653..2683    -  promoter       lac promoter: promoter for the E. coli lac operon
   2698..2719    -  protein_bind   CAP binding site: CAP binding activates transcription in the presence of cAMP. E. coli catabolite activator protein
   2732..2824    -  CDS            lacI (fragment): lac repressor; lacI; The lac repressor binds to the lac operator to inhibit transcription in E. coli. This inhibition can be relieved by adding lactose or isopropyl-β-D-thiogalactopyranoside (IPTG).
   3007..3595    -  rep_origin     ori: high-copy-number ColE1/pMB1/pBR322/pUC origin of replication
   3766..4626    -  CDS            AmpR: β-lactamase; bla; confers resistance to ampicillin, carbenicillin, and related antibiotics
   4627..4731    -  promoter       AmpR promoter: bla
   4804..6379    +  gene           hphMX6: yeast selectable marker conferring hygromycin resistance
   6459..35      +  CDS            rop (fragment) (across the origin): Rop protein, which maintains plasmids at low copy number; rop
>Addgene plasmid #122901 | pICE TRP1-HphMx | depositor full sequence | sequence record 234445 | pICE TRP1-HphMx sequence 6459 bps
TCGCGCGTTTCGGTGATGACGGTGAAAACCTCTGACACATGCAGCTCCCGGAGACGGTCACAGCTTGTCT
GTAAGCGGATGCCGGGAGCAGACAAGCCCGTCAGGGCGCGTCAGCGGGTGTTGGCGGGTGTCGGGGCTGG
CTTAACTATGCGGCATCAGAGCAGATTGTACTGAGAGTGCACCATAAACGACATTACTATATATATAATA
TAGGAAGCATTTAATAGACAGCATCGTAATATATGTGTACTTTGCAGTTATGACGCCAGATGGCAGTAGT
GGAAGATATTCTTTATTGAAAAATAGCTTGTCACCTTACGTACAATCTTGATCCGGAGCTTTTCTTTTTT
TGCCGATTAAGAATTAATTCGGTCGAAAAAAGAAAAGGAGAGGGCCAAGAGGGAGGGCATTGGTGACTAT
TGAGCACGTGAGTATACGTGATTAAGCACACAAAGGCAGCTTGGAGTATGTCTGTTATTAATTTCACAGG
TAGTTCTGGTCCATTGGTGAAAGTTTGCGGCTTGCAGAGCACAGAGGCCGCAGAATGTGCTCTAGATTCC
GATGCTGACTTGCTGGGTATTATATGTGTGCCCAATAGAAAGAGAACAATTGACCCGGTTATTGCAAGGA
AAATTTCAAGTCTTGTAAAAGCATATAAAAATAGTTCAGGCACTCCGAAATACTTGGTTGGCGTGTTTCG
TAATCAACCTAAGGAGGATGTTTTGGCTCTGGTCAATGATTACGGCATTGATATCGTCCAACTGCATGGA
GATGAGTCGTGGCAAGAATACCAAGAGTTCCTCGGTTTGCCAGTTATTAAAAGACTCGTATTTCCAAAAG
ACTGCAACATACTACTCAGTGCAGCTTCACAGAAACCTCATTCGTTTATTCCCTTGTTTGATTCAGAAGC
AGGTGGGACAGGTGAACTTTTGGATTGGAACTCGATTTCTGACTGGGTTGGAAGGCAAGAGAGCCCCGAA
AGCTTACATTTTATGTTAGCTGGTGGACTGACGCCAGAAAATGTTGGTGATGCGCTTAGATTAAATGGCG
TTATTGGTGTTGATGTAAGCGGAGGTGTGGAGACAAATGGTGTAAAAGACTCTAACAAAATAGCAAATTT
CGTCAAAAATGCTAAGAAATAGGTTATTACTGAGTAGTATTTATTTAAGTATTGTTTGTGCACTTGCCTA
TGCGGTGTGAAATACCGCACAGATGCGTAAGGAGAAAATACCGCATCAGGAAATTGTAAACGTTAATATT
TTGTTAAAATTCGCGTTAAATTTTTGTTAAATCAGCTCATTTTTTAACCAATAGGCCGAAATCGGCAAAA
TCCCTTATAAATCAAAAGAATAGACCGAGATAGGGT
[37 nt withheld, positions 1367-1403]
AAAGAACGTGGACTCCAACGTCAAAGG
[49 nt withheld, positions 1431-1479]
T
[91 nt withheld, positions 1481-1571]
G
[124 nt withheld, positions 1573-1696]
CGCGCCATTCGCCATTCAGGCTGCGCAACTGTTGGGAAGGGCGATCGGTGCGGGCCTCTTCGCTATTACG
CCAGCTGGCGAAAGGGGGATGTGCTGCAAGGCGATTAAGTTGGGTAACGCCAGGGTTTTCCCAGTCACGA
CGTTGTAAAACGACGGCCAGTGAGCGCGCGTAATACGACTCACTATAGGGCGAATTGGGTACCGGGCCCC
CCCTCGAGGTCGACGGTATCGATAAGCTTGATATCGAATTCCTGCAGCCCGGGGGATCCACTAGTTCTAG
AGCGGCCGCCCTCTTAGCGCTTCTTAGGACGGATCGCTTGCCTGTAACTTACACGCGCCTCGTATCTTTT
AATGATGGAATAATTTGGGAATTTACTCTGTGTTTATTTATTTTTATGTTTTGTATTTGGATTTTAGAAA
GTAAATAAAGAAGGTAGAAGAGTTACGGAATGAAGAAAAAAAAATAAACAAAGGTTTAAAAAATTTCAAC
AAAAAGCGTACTTTACATATATATTTATTAGACAAGAAAAGCAGATTAAATAGATATACATTCGATTAAC
GATAAGTAAAATGTAAAATCACAGGATTTTCGTGTGTGGTCTTCTACACAGACAAGATGAAACAATTCGG
CATTAATACCTGAGAGCAGGAAGAGCAAGATAAAAGGTAGTATTTGTTGGCGATCCCCCTAGAGTCTTTT
ACATCTTCGGAAAACAAAAACTATTTTTTCTTTAATTTCTTTTTTTACTTTCTATTTTTAATTTATATAT
TTATATTAAAAAATTTAAATTATAATTATTTTTATAGCACGTGATGAAAAGGACCCAGGTGGCGCGGCCG
CCACCGCGGTGGAGCTCCAGCTTTTGTTCCCTTTAGTGAGGGTTAATTGCGCGCTTGGCGTAATCATGGT
CATAGCTGTTTCCTGTGTGAAATTGTTATCCGCTCACAATTCCACACAACATAGGAGCCGGAAGCATAAA
GTGTAAAGCCTGGGGTGCCTAATGAGTGAGGTAACTCACATTAATTGCGTTGCGCTCACTGCCCGCTTTC
CAGTCGGGAAACCTGTCGTGCCAGCTGCATTAATGAATCGGCCAACGCGCGGGGAGAGGCGGTTTGCGTA
TTGGGCGCTCTTCCGCTTCCTCGCTCACTGACTCGCTGCGCTCGGTCGTTCGGCTGCGGCGAGCGGTATC
AGCTCACTCAAAGGCGGTAATACGGTTATCCACAGAATCAGGGGATAACGCAGGAAAGAACATGTGAGCA
AAAGGCCAGCAAAAGGCCAGGAACCGTAAAAAGGCCGCGTTGCTGGCGTTTTTCCATAGGCTCCGCCCCC
CTGACGAGCATCACAAAAATCGACGCTCAAGTCAGAGGTGGCGAAACCCGACAGGACTATAAAGATACCA
GGCGTTTCCCCCTGGAAGCTCCCTCGTGCGCTCTCCTGTTCCGACCCTGCCGCTTACCGGATACCTGTCC
GCCTTTCTCCCTTCGGGAAGCGTGGCGCTTTCTCATAGCTCACGCTGTAGGTATCTCAGTTCGGTGTAGG
TCGTTCGCTCCAAGCTGGGCTGTGTGCACGAACCCCCCGTTCAGCCCGACCGCTGCGCCTTATCCGGTAA
CTATCGTCTTGAGTCCAACCCGGTAAGACACGACTTATCGCCACTGGCAGCAGCCACTGGTAACAGGATT
AGCAGAGCGAGGTATGTAGGCGGTGCTACAGAGTTCTTGAAGTGGTGGCCTAACTACGGCTACACTAGAA
GGACAGTATTTGGTATCTGCGCTCTGCTGAAGCCAGTTACCTTCGGAAAAAGAGTTGGTAGCTCTTGATC
CGGCAAACAAACCACCGCTGGTAGCGGTGGTTTTTTTGTTTGCAAGCAGCAGATTACGCGCAGAAAAAAA
GGATCTCAAGAAGATCCTTTGATCTTTTCTACGGGGTCTGACGCTCAGTGGAACGAAAACTCACGTTAAG
GGATTTTGGTCATGAGATTATCAAAAAGGATCTTCACCTAGATCCTTTTAAATTAAAAATGAAGTTTTAA
ATCAATCTAAAGTATATATGAGTAAACTTGGTCTGACAGTTACCAATGCTTAATCAGTGAGGCACCTATC
TCAGCGATCTGTCTATTTCGTTCATCCATAGTTGCCTGACTCCCCGTCGTGTAGATAACTACGATACGGG
AGGGCTTACCATCTGGCCCCAGTGCTGCAATGATACCGCGAGACCCACGCTCACCGGCTCCAGATTTATC
AGCAATAAACCAGCCAGCCGGAAGGGCCGAGCGCAGAAGTGGTCCTGCAACTTTATCCGCCTCCATCCAG
TCTATTAATTGTTGCCGGGAAGCTAGAGTAAGTAGTTCGCCAGTTAATAGTTTGCGCAACGTTGTTGCCA
TTGCTACAGGCATCGTGGTGTCACGCTCGTCGTTTGGTATGGCTTCATTCAGCTCCGGTTCCCAACGATC
AAGGCGAGTTACATGATCCCCCATGTTGTGCAAAAAAGCGGTTAGCTCCTTCGGTCCTCCGATCGTTGTC
AGAAGTAAGTTGGCCGCAGTGTTATCACTCATGGTTATGGCAGCACTGCATAATTCTCTTACTGTCATGC
CATCCGTAAGATGCTTTTCTGTGACTGGTGAGTACTCAACCAAGTCATTCTGAGAATAGTGTATGCGGCG
ACCGAGTTGCTCTTGCCCGGCGTCAATACGGGATAATACCGCGCCACATAGCAGAACTTTAAAAGTGCTC
ATCATTGGAAAACGTTCTTCGGGGCGAAAACTCTCAAGGATCTTACCGCTGTTGAGATCCAGTTCGATGT
AACCCACTCGTGCACCCAACTGATCTTCAGCATCTTTTACTTTCACCAGCGTTTCTGGGTGAGCAAAAAC
AGGAAGGCAAAATGCCGCAAAAAAGGGAATAAGGGCGACACGGAAATGTTGAATACTCATACTCTTCCTT
TTTCAATATTATTGAAGCATTTATCAGGGTTATTGTCTCATGAGCGGATACATATTTGAATGTATTTAGA
AAAATAAACAAATAGGGGTTCCGCGCACATTTCCCCGAAAAGTGCCACCTGACGTCTTGTTTAGCTTGCC
TCGTCCCCGCCGGGTCACCCGGCCAGCGACATGGAGGCCCAGAATACCCTCCTTGACAGTCTTGACGTGC
GCAGCTCAGGGGCATGATGTGACTGTCGCCCGTACATTTAGCCCATACATCCCCATGTATAATCATTTGC
ATCCATACATTTTGATGGCCGCACGGCGCGAAGCAAAAATTACGGCTCCTCGCTGCAGACCTGCGAGCAG
GGAAACGCTCCCCTCACAGACGCGTTGAATTGTCCCCACGCCGCGCCCCTGTAGAGAAATATAAAAGGTT
AGGATTTGCCACTGAGGTTCTTCTTTCATATACTTCCTTTTAAAATCTTGCTAGGATACAGTTCTCACAT
CACATCCGAACATAAACAACCATGGGTAAAAAGCCTGAACTCACCGCGACGTCTGTCGAGAAGTTTCTGA
TCGAAAAGTTCGACAGCGTCTCCGACCTGATGCAGCTCTCGGAGGGCGAAGAATCTCGTGCTTTCAGCTT
CGATGTAGGAGGGCGTGGATATGTCCTGCGGGTAAATAGCTGCGCCGATGGTTTCTACAAAGATCGTTAT
GTTTATCGGCACTTTGCATCGGCCGCGCTCCCGATTCCGGAAGTGCTTGACATTGGGGAATTCAGCGAGA
GCCTGACCTATTGCATCTCCCGCCGTGCACAGGGTGTCACGTTGCAAGACCTGCCTGAAACCGAACTGCC
CGCTGTTCTGCAGCCGGTCGCGGAGGCCATGGATGCGATCGCTGCGGCCGATCTTAGCCAGACGAGCGGG
TTCGGCCCATTCGGACCGCAAGGAATCGGTCAATACACTACATGGCGTGATTTCATATGCGCGATTGCTG
ATCCCCATGTGTATCACTGGCAAACTGTGATGGACGACACCGTCAGTGCGTCCGTCGCGCAGGCTCTCGA
TGAGCTGATGCTTTGGGCCGAGGACTGCCCCGAAGTCCGGCACCTCGTGCACGCGGATTTCGGCTCCAAC
AATGTCCTGACGGACAATGGCCGCATAACAGCGGTCATTGACTGGAGCGAGGCGATGTTCGGGGATTCCC
AATACGAGGTCGCCAACATCTTCTTCTGGAGGCCGTGGTTGGCTTGTATGGAGCAGCAGACGCGCTACTT
CGAGCGGAGGCATCCGGAGCTTGCAGGATCGCCGCGGCTCCGGGCGTATATGCTCCGCATTGGTCTTGAC
CAACTCTATCAGAGCTTGGTTGACGGCAATTTCGATGATGCAGCTTGGGCGCAGGGTCGATGCGACGCAA
TCGTCCGATCCGGAGCCGGGACTGTCGGGCGTACACAAATCGCCCGCAGAAGCGCGGCCGTCTGGACCGA
TGGCTGTGTAGAAGTACTCGCCGATAGTGGAAACCGACGCCCCAGCACTCGTCCGAGGGCAAAGGAATAA
TCAGTACTGACAATAAAAAGATTCTTGTTTTCAAGAACTTGTCATTTGTATAGTTTTTTTATATTGTAGT
TGTTCTATTTTAATCAAATGTTAGCGTGATTTATATTTTTTTTCGCCTCGACATCATCTGCCCAGATGCG
AAGTTAAGTGCGCAGAAAGTAATATCATGCGTCAATCGTATGTGAATGCTGGTCGCTATACTGCTGTCGA
TTCGATACTAACGCCGCCATCCAGATCATGACATTAACCTATAAAAATAGGCGTATCACGAGGCCCTTTC
GTC
