Features (pLannotate 1.2.2; 21 found; start..end, strand, type, name):
    118..167     +  misc_feature   bom (fragment): basis of mobility region from pBR322
    306..453     +  promoter       TRP1 promoter: S. cerevisiae TRP1
    454..1128    +  CDS            TRP1: phosphoribosylanthranilate isomerase, required for tryptophan biosynthesis; S. cerevisiae TRP1; yeast auxotrophic marker
   1173..1224    +  misc_feature   bom (fragment): basis of mobility region from pBR322
   1252..1680    -  rep_origin     f1 ori (sequence partly withheld): f1 bacteriophage origin of replication; arrow indicates direction of (+) strand synthesis
   1684..1839    -  CDS            lacZα (fragment): LacZα fragment of β-galactosidase; lacZ fragment
   1847..1865    +  promoter       T7 promoter: promoter for bacteriophage T7 RNA polymerase
   1874..1966    -  misc_feature   MCS (fragment): pBluescript multiple cloning site
   1988..2491    -  misc_feature   CEN/ARS: S. cerevisiae CEN6 centromere fused to an autonomously replicating sequence
   2510..2533    -  misc_feature   MCS (fragment): pBluescript multiple cloning site
   2546..2564    -  promoter       T3 promoter: promoter for bacteriophage T3 RNA polymerase
   2609..2625    -  protein_bind   lac operator: The lac repressor binds to the lac operator to inhibit transcription in E. coli. This inhibition can be relieved by adding lactose or isopropyl-β-D-thiogalactopyranoside (IPTG). lac repressor encoded by lacI
   2633..2663    -  promoter       lac promoter: promoter for the E. coli lac operon
   2678..2699    -  protein_bind   CAP binding site: CAP binding activates transcription in the presence of cAMP. E. coli catabolite activator protein
   2712..2804    -  CDS            lacI (fragment): lac repressor; lacI; The lac repressor binds to the lac operator to inhibit transcription in E. coli. This inhibition can be relieved by adding lactose or isopropyl-β-D-thiogalactopyranoside (IPTG).
   2987..3575    -  rep_origin     ori: high-copy-number ColE1/pMB1/pBR322/pUC origin of replication
   3746..4606    -  CDS            AmpR: β-lactamase; bla; confers resistance to ampicillin, carbenicillin, and related antibiotics
   4607..4711    -  promoter       AmpR promoter: bla
   4784..6359    +  gene           hphMX6: yeast selectable marker conferring hygromycin resistance
   6162..6359    +  terminator     TEF terminator: Ashbya gossypii TEF terminator
   6439..16      +  CDS            rop (fragment) (across the origin): Rop protein, which maintains plasmids at low copy number; rop
>Addgene plasmid #122901 | pICE TRP1-HphMx | addgene full sequence | sequence record 239171 | Addgene NGS Result
CGGTGAAAACCTCTGACACATGCAGCTCCCGGAGACGGTCACAGCTTGTCTGTAAGCGGATGCCGGGAGC
AGACAAGCCCGTCAGGGCGCGTCAGCGGGTGTTGGCGGGTGTCGGGGCTGGCTTAACTATGCGGCATCAG
AGCAGATTGTACTGAGAGTGCACCATAGATCAACGACATTACTATATATATAATATAGGAAGCATTTAAT
AGAACAGCATCGTAATATATGTGTACTTTGCAGTTATGACGCCAGATGGCAGTAGTGGAAGATATTCTTT
ATTGAAAAATAGCTTGTCACCTTACGTACAATCTTGATCCGGAGCTTTTCTTTTTTTGCCGATTAAGAAT
TAATTCGGTCGAAAAAAGAAAAGGAGAGGGCCAAGAGGGAGGGCATTGGTGACTATTGAGCACGTGAGTA
TACGTGATTAAGCACACAAAGGCAGCTTGGAGTATGTCTGTTATTAATTTCACAGGTAGTTCTGGTCCAT
TGGTGAAAGTTTGCGGCTTGCAGAGCACAGAGGCCGCAGAATGTGCTCTAGATTCCGATGCTGACTTGCT
GGGTATTATATGTGTGCCCAATAGAAAGAGAACAATTGACCCGGTTATTGCAAGGAAAATTTCAAGTCTT
GTAAAAGCATATAAAAATAGTTCAGGCACTCCGAAATACTTGGTTGGCGTGTTTCGTAATCAACCTAAGG
AGGATGTTTTGGCTCTGGTCAATGATTACGGCATTGATATCGTCCAACTGCATGGAGATGAGTCGTGGCA
AGAATACCAAGAGTTCCTCGGTTTGCCAGTTATTAAAAGACTCGTATTTCCAAAAGACTGCAACATACTA
CTCAGTGCAGCTTCACAGAAACCTCATTCGTTTATTCCCTTGTTTGATTCAGAAGCAGGTGGGACAGGTG
AACTTTTGGATTGGAACTCGATTTCTGACTGGGTTGGAAGGCAAGAGAGCCCCGAAAGCTTACATTTTAT
GTTAGCTGGTGGACTGACGCCAGAAAATGTTGGTGATGCGCTTAGATTAAATGGCGTTATTGGTGTTGAT
GTAAGCGGAGGTGTGGAGACAAATGGTGTAAAAGACTCTAACAAAATAGCAAATTTCGTCAAAAATGCTA
AGAAATAGGTTATTACTGAGTAGTATTTATTTAATTATATCAGTTATTACCCTATGCGGTGTGAAATACC
GCACAGATGCGTAAGGAGAAAATACCGCATCAGGAAATTGTAAGCGTTAATATTTTGTTAAAATTCGCGT
TAAATTTTTGTTAAATCAGCTCATTTTTTAACCAATAGGCCGAAATCGGCAAAATCCCTTATAAATCAAA
AGAATAGACCGAGATAGGGT
[37 nt withheld, positions 1351-1387]
AAAGAACGTGGACTCCAACGTCAAAGG
[49 nt withheld, positions 1415-1463]
T
[91 nt withheld, positions 1465-1555]
G
[124 nt withheld, positions 1557-1680]
CCATTCGCCATTCAGGCTGCGCAACTGTTGGGAAGGGCGATCGGTGCGGGCCTCTTCGCTATTACGCCAG
CTGGCGAAAGGGGGATGTGCTGCAAGGCGATTAAGTTGGGTAACGCCAGGGTTTTCCCAGTCACGACGTT
GTAAAACGACGGCCAGTGAGCGCGCGTAATACGACTCACTATAGGGCGAATTGGGTACCGGGCCCCCCCT
CGAGGTCGACGGTATCGATAAGCTTGATATCGAATTCCTGCAGCCCGGGGGATCCACTAGTTCTAGAGCG
GCCGCCCTCTTAGCGCTTCTTAGGACGGATCGCTTGCCTGTAACTTACACGCGCCTCGTATCTTTTAATG
ATGGAATAATTTGGGAATTTACTCTGTGTTTATTTATTTTTATGTTTTGTATTTGGATTTTAGAAAGTAA
ATAAAGAAGGTAGAAGAGTTACGGAATGAAGAAAAAAAAATAAACAAAGGTTTAAAAAATTTCAACAAAA
AGCGTACTTTACATATATATTTATTAGACAAGAAAAGCAGATTAAATAGATATACATTCGATTAACGATA
AGTAAAATGTAAAATCACAGGATTTTCGTGTGTGGTCTTCTACACAGACAAGATGAAACAATTCGGCATT
AATACCTGAGAGCAGGAAGAGCAAGATAAAAGGTAGTATTTGTTGGCGATCCCCCTAGAGTCTTTTACAT
CTTCGGAAAACAAAAACTATTTTTTCTTTAATTTCTTTTTTTACTTTCTATTTTTAATTTATATATTTAT
ATTAAAAAATTTAAATTATAATTATTTTTATAGCACGTGATGAAAAGGACCCAGGTGGCGCGGCCGCCAC
CGCGGTGGAGCTCCAGCTTTTGTTCCCTTTAGTGAGGGTTAATTGCGCGCTTGGCGTAATCATGGTCATA
GCTGTTTCCTGTGTGAAATTGTTATCCGCTCACAATTCCACACAACATACGAGCCGGAAGCATAAAGTGT
AAAGCCTGGGGTGCCTAATGAGTGAGCTAACTCACATTAATTGCGTTGCGCTCACTGCCCGCTTTCCAGT
CGGGAAACCTGTCGTGCCAGCTGCATTAATGAATCGGCCAACGCGCGGGGAGAGGCGGTTTGCGTATTGG
GCGCTCTTCCGCTTCCTCGCTCACTGACTCGCTGCGCTCGGTCGTTCGGCTGCGGCGAGCGGTATCAGCT
CACTCAAAGGCGGTAATACGGTTATCCACAGAATCAGGGGATAACGCAGGAAAGAACATGTGAGCAAAAG
GCCAGCAAAAGGCCAGGAACCGTAAAAAGGCCGCGTTGCTGGCGTTTTTCCATAGGCTCCGCCCCCCTGA
CGAGCATCACAAAAATCGACGCTCAAGTCAGAGGTGGCGAAACCCGACAGGACTATAAAGATACCAGGCG
TTTCCCCCTGGAAGCTCCCTCGTGCGCTCTCCTGTTCCGACCCTGCCGCTTACCGGATACCTGTCCGCCT
TTCTCCCTTCGGGAAGCGTGGCGCTTTCTCATAGCTCACGCTGTAGGTATCTCAGTTCGGTGTAGGTCGT
TCGCTCCAAGCTGGGCTGTGTGCACGAACCCCCCGTTCAGCCCGACCGCTGCGCCTTATCCGGTAACTAT
CGTCTTGAGTCCAACCCGGTAAGACACGACTTATCGCCACTGGCAGCAGCCACTGGTAACAGGATTAGCA
GAGCGAGGTATGTAGGCGGTGCTACAGAGTTCTTGAAGTGGTGGCCTAACTACGGCTACACTAGAAGAAC
AGTATTTGGTATCTGCGCTCTGCTGAAGCCAGTTACCTTCGGAAAAAGAGTTGGTAGCTCTTGATCCGGC
AAACAAACCACCGCTGGTAGCGGTGGTTTTTTTGTTTGCAAGCAGCAGATTACGCGCAGAAAAAAAGGAT
CTCAAGAAGATCCTTTGATCTTTTCTACGGGGTCTGACGCTCAGTGGAACGAAAACTCACGTTAAGGGAT
TTTGGTCATGAGATTATCAAAAAGGATCTTCACCTAGATCCTTTTAAATTAAAAATGAAGTTTTAAATCA
ATCTAAAGTATATATGAGTAAACTTGGTCTGACAGTTACCAATGCTTAATCAGTGAGGCACCTATCTCAG
CGATCTGTCTATTTCGTTCATCCATAGTTGCCTGACTCCCCGTCGTGTAGATAACTACGATACGGGAGGG
CTTACCATCTGGCCCCAGTGCTGCAATGATACCGCGAGACCCACGCTCACCGGCTCCAGATTTATCAGCA
ATAAACCAGCCAGCCGGAAGGGCCGAGCGCAGAAGTGGTCCTGCAACTTTATCCGCCTCCATCCAGTCTA
TTAATTGTTGCCGGGAAGCTAGAGTAAGTAGTTCGCCAGTTAATAGTTTGCGCAACGTTGTTGCCATTGC
TACAGGCATCGTGGTGTCACGCTCGTCGTTTGGTATGGCTTCATTCAGCTCCGGTTCCCAACGATCAAGG
CGAGTTACATGATCCCCCATGTTGTGCAAAAAAGCGGTTAGCTCCTTCGGTCCTCCGATCGTTGTCAGAA
GTAAGTTGGCCGCAGTGTTATCACTCATGGTTATGGCAGCACTGCATAATTCTCTTACTGTCATGCCATC
CGTAAGATGCTTTTCTGTGACTGGTGAGTACTCAACCAAGTCATTCTGAGAATAGTGTATGCGGCGACCG
AGTTGCTCTTGCCCGGCGTCAATACGGGATAATACCGCGCCACATAGCAGAACTTTAAAAGTGCTCATCA
TTGGAAAACGTTCTTCGGGGCGAAAACTCTCAAGGATCTTACCGCTGTTGAGATCCAGTTCGATGTAACC
CACTCGTGCACCCAACTGATCTTCAGCATCTTTTACTTTCACCAGCGTTTCTGGGTGAGCAAAAACAGGA
AGGCAAAATGCCGCAAAAAAGGGAATAAGGGCGACACGGAAATGTTGAATACTCATACTCTTCCTTTTTC
AATATTATTGAAGCATTTATCAGGGTTATTGTCTCATGAGCGGATACATATTTGAATGTATTTAGAAAAA
TAAACAAATAGGGGTTCCGCGCACATTTCCCCGAAAAGTGCCACCTGACGTCTTGTTTAGCTTGCCTCGT
CCCCGCCGGGTCACCCGGCCAGCGACATGGAGGCCCAGAATACCCTCCTTGACAGTCTTGACGTGCGCAG
CTCAGGGGCATGATGTGACTGTCGCCCGTACATTTAGCCCATACATCCCCATGTATAATCATTTGCATCC
ATACATTTTGATGGCCGCACGGCGCGAAGCAAAAATTACGGCTCCTCGCTGCGGACCTGCGAGCAGGGAA
ACGCTCCCCTCACAGACGCGTTGAATTGTCCCCACGCCGCGCCCCTGTAGAGAAATATAAAAGGTTAGGA
TTTGCCACTGAGGTTCTTCTTTCATATACTTCCTTTTAAAATCTTGCTAGGATACAGTTCTCACATCACA
TCCGAACATAAACAACCATGGGTAAAAAGCCTGAACTCACCGCGACGTCTGTCGAGAAGTTTCTGATCGA
AAAGTTCGACAGCGTCTCCGACCTGATGCAGCTCTCGGAGGGCGAAGAATCTCGTGCTTTCAGCTTCGAT
GTAGGAGGGCGTGGATATGTCCTGCGGGTAAATAGCTGCGCCGATGGTTTCTACAAAGATCGTTATGTTT
ATCGGCACTTTGCATCGGCCGCGCTCCCGATTCCGGAAGTGCTTGACATTGGGGAATTCAGCGAGAGCCT
GACCTATTGCATCTCCCGCCGTGCACAGGGTGTCACGTTGCAAGACCTGCCTGAAACCGAACTGCCCGCT
GTTCTGCAGCCGGTCGCGGAGGCCATGGATGCGATCGCTGCGGCCGATCTTAGCCAGACGAGCGGGTTCG
GCCCATTCGGACCGCAAGGAATCGGTCAATACACTACATGGCGTGATTTCATATGCGCGATTGCTGATCC
CCATGTGTATCACTGGCAAACTGTGATGGACGACACCGTCAGTGCGTCCGTCGCGCAGGCTCTCGATGAG
CTGATGCTTTGGGCCGAGGACTGCCCCGAAGTCCGGCACCTCGTGCACGCGGATTTCGGCTCCAACAATG
TCCTGACGGACAATGGCCGCATAACAGCGGTCATTGACTGGAGCGAGGCGATGTTCGGGGATTCCCAATA
CGAGGTCGCCAACATCTTCTTCTGGAGGCCGTGGTTGGCTTGTATGGAGCAGCAGACGCGCTACTTCGAG
CGGAGGCATCCGGAGCTTGCAGGATCGCCGCGGCTCCGGGCGTATATGCTCCGCATTGGTCTTGACCAAC
TCTATCAGAGCTTGGTTGACGGCAATTTCGATGATGCAGCTTGGGCGCAGGGTCGATGCGACGCAATCGT
CCGATCCGGAGCCGGGACTGTCGGGCGTACACAAATCGCCCGCAGAAGCGCGGCCGTCTGGACCGATGGC
TGTGTAGAAGTACTCGCCGATAGTGGAAACCGACGCCCCAGCACTCGTCCGAGGGCAAAGGAATAATCAG
TACTGACAATAAAAAGATTCTTGTTTTCAAGAACTTGTCATTTGTATAGTTTTTTTATATTGTAGTTGTT
CTATTTTAATCAAATGTTAGCGTGATTTATATTTTTTTTCGCCTCGACATCATCTGCCCAGATGCGAAGT
TAAGTGCGCAGAAAGTAATATCATGCGTCAATCGTATGTGAATGCTGGTCGCTATACTGCTGTCGATTCG
ATACTAACGCCGCCATCCAGATCATGACATTAACCTATAAAAATAGGCGTATCACGAGGCCCTTTCGTCT
CGCGCGTTTCGGTGATGA
